>Addgene plasmid #117136 | pKLV2-U6(BsmBI)-EF1a-BFP-BSD | depositor full sequence | sequence record 220717 | pKLV2-U6(BsmBI)-EF1a-BFP-BSD sequence 9629 bps
CTAAATTGTAAGCGTTAATATTTTGTTAAAATTCGCGTTAAATTTTTGTTAAATCAGCTCATTTTTTAAC
CAATAGGCCGAAATCGGCAAAATCCCTTATAAATCAAAAGAATAGACCGAGATAGGGT
[37 nt withheld, positions 129-165]
AAAGAACGTGGACTCCAACGTCAAAGG
[49 nt withheld, positions 193-241]
T
[91 nt withheld, positions 243-333]
G
[124 nt withheld, positions 335-458]
CCCATTCGCCATTCAGGCTGCGCAACTGTTGGGAAGGGCGATCGGTGCGGGCCTCTTCGCTATTACGCCA
GCTGGCGAAAGGGGGATGTGCTGCAAGGCGATTAAGTTGGGTAACGCCAGGGTTTTCCCAGTCACGACGT
TGTAAAACGACGGCCAGTGAGCGCGCGTAATACGACTCACTATAGGGCGAATTGACTAGTACATAACTTA
CGGTAAATGGCCCGCCTGGCTGACCGCCCAACGACCCCCGCCCATTGACGTCAATAATGACGTATGTTCC
CATAGTAACGCCAATAGGGACTTTCCATTGACGTCAATGGGTGGAGTATTTACGGTAAACTGCCCACTTG
GCAGTACATCAAGTGTATCATATGCCAAGTACGCCCCCTATTGACGTCAATGACGGTAAATGGCCCGCCT
GGCATTATGCCCAGTACATGACCTTATGGGACTTTCCTACTTGGCAGTACATCTACGTATTAGTCATCGC
TATTACCATGGTGATGCGGTTTTGGCAGTACATCAATGGGCGTGGATAGCGGTTTGACTCACGGGGATTT
CCAAGTCTCCACCCCATTGACGTCAATGGGAGTTTGTTTTGGCACCAAAATCAACGGGACTTTCCAAAAT
GTCGTAACAACTCCGCCCCATTGACGCAAATGGGCGGTAGGCGTGTACGGTGGGAGGTCTATATAAGCAG
CGCGTTTTGCCTGTACTGGGTCTCTCTGGTTAGACCAGATCTGAGCCTGGGAGCTCTCTGGCTAACTAGG
GAACCCACTGCTTAAGCCTCAATAAAGCTTGCCTTGAGTGCTTCAAGTAGTGTGTGCCCGTCTGTTGTGT
GACTCTGGTAACTAGAGATCCCTCAGACCCTTTTAGTCAGTGTGGAAAATCTCTAGCAGTGGCGCCCGAA
CAGGGACTTGAAAGCGAAAGGGAAACCAGAGGAGCTCTCTCGACGCAGGACTCGGCTTGCTGAAGCGCGC
ACGGCAAGAGGCGAGGGGCGGCGACTGGTGAGTACGCCAAAAATTTTGACTAGCGGAGGCTAGAAGGAGA
GAGATGGGTGCGAGAGCGTCAGTATTAAGCGGGGGAGAATTAGATCGCGATGGGAAAAAATTCGGTTAAG
GCCAGGGGGAAAGAAAAAATATAAATTAAAACATATAGTATGGGCAAGCAGGGAGCTAGAACGATTCGCA
GTTAATCCTGGCCTGTTAGAAACATCAGAAGGCTGTAGACAAATACTGGGACAGCTACAACCATCCCTTC
AGACAGGATCAGAAGAACTTAGATCATTATATAATACAGTAGCAACCCTCTATTGTGTGCATCAAAGGAT
AGAGATAAAAGACACCAAGGAAGCTTTAGACAAGATAGAGGAAGAGCAAAACAAAAGTAAGACCACCGCA
CAGCAAGCGGCCGGCCGCGCTGATCTTCAGACCTGGAGGAGGAGATATGAGGGACAATTGGAGAAGTGAA
TTATATAAATATAAAGTAGTAAAAATTGAACCATTAGGAGTAGCACCCACCAAGGCAAAGAGAAGAGTGG
TGCAGAGAGAAAAAAGAGCAGTGGGAATAGGAGCTTTGTTCCTTGGGTTCTTGGGAGCAGCAGGAAGCAC
TATGGGCGCAGCGTCAATGACGCTGACGGTACAGGCCAGACAATTATTGTCTGGTATAGTGCAGCAGCAG
AACAATTTGCTGAGGGCTATTGAGGCGCAACAGCATCTGTTGCAACTCACAGTCTGGGGCATCAAGCAGC
TCCAGGCAAGAATCCTGGCTGTGGAAAGATACCTAAAGGATCAACAGCTCCTGGGGATTTGGGGTTGCTC
TGGAAAACTCATTTGCACCACTGCTGTGCCTTGGAATGCTAGTTGGAGTAATAAATCTCTGGAACAGATT
TGGAATCACACGACCTGGATGGAGTGGGACAGAGAAATTAACAATTACACAAGCTTAATACACTCCTTAA
TTGAAGAATCGCAAAACCAGCAAGAAAAGAATGAACAAGAATTATTGGAATTAGATAAATGGGCAAGTTT
GTGGAATTGGTTTAACATAACAAATTGGCTGTGGTATATAAAATTATTCATAATGATAGTAGGAGGCTTG
GTAGGTTTAAGAATAGTTTTTGCTGTACTTTCTATAGTGAATAGAGTTAGGCAGGGATATTCACCATTAT
CGTTTCAGACCCACCTCCCAACCCCGAGGGGACCCGACAGGCCCGAAGGAATAGAAGAAGAAGGTGGAGA
GAGAGACAGAGACAGATCCATTCGATTAGTGAACGGATCGGCACTGCGTGCGCCAATTCTGCAGACAAAT
GGCAGTATTCATCCACAATTTTAAAAGAAAAGGGGGGATTGGGGGGTACAGTGCAGGGGAAAGAATAGTA
GACATAATAGCAACAGACATACAAACTAAAGAATTACAAAAACAAATTACAAAAATTCAAAATTTTCGGG
TTTATTACAGGGACAGCAGAGATCCAGTTTGGTTAGTACCGGGCCCTACGCGTCCAAGGTCGGGCAGGAA
GAGGGCCTATTTCCCATGATTCCTTCATATTTGCATATACGATACAAGGCTGTTAGAGAGATAATTAGAA
TTAATTTGACTGTAAACACAAAGATATTAGTACAAAATACGTGACGTAGAAAGTAATAATTTCTTGGGTA
GTTTGCAGTTTTAAAATTATGTTTTAAAATGGACTATCATATGCTTACCGTAACTTGAAAGTATTTCGAT
TTCTTGGCTTTATATATCTTGTGGAAAGGACGAAACACCGGAGACGCATGACTCGTCTCAGTTTAAGAGC
TATGCTGGAAACAGCATAGCAAGTTTAAATAAGGCTAGTCCGTTATCAACTTGAAAAAGTGGCACCGAGT
CGGTGCTTTTTTTACGCGTGAGGGGCGCGGAAGCCGGGGCGGAGGAGGAGCCAACCCCGGGCTGGGCTGA
GACCCGCAGAGGAAGACGCTCTAGGGATTTGTCCCGGACTAGCGAGATGGCAAGGCTGAGGACGGGAGGC
TGATTGAGAGGCGAAGGTACACCCTAATCTCAATACAACCTTTGGAGCTAAGCCAGCAATGGTAGAGGGA
AGATTCTGCACGTCCCTTCCAGGCGGCCTCCCCGTCACCACCCCCCCCAACCCGCCCCGACCGGAGCTGA
GAGTAATTCATACAAAAGGACTCGCCCCTGCCTTGGGGAATCCCAGGGACCGTCGTTAAACTCCCACTAA
CGTAGAACCCAGAGATCGCTGCGTTCCCGCCCCCTCACCCGCCCGCTCTCGTCATCACTGAGGTGGAGAA
GAGCATGCGTGAGGCTCCGGTGCCCGTCAGTGGGCAGAGCGCACATCGCCCACAGTCCCCGAGAAGTTGG
GGGGAGGGGTCGGCAATTGAACCGGTGCCTAGAGAAGGTGGCGCGGGGTAAACTGGGAAAGTGATGTCGT
GTACTGGCTCCGCCTTTTTCCCGAGGGTGGGGGAGAACCGTATATAAGTGCAGTAGTCGCCGTGAACGTT
CTTTTTCGCAACGGGTTTGCCGCCAGAACACAGGTAAGTGCCGTGTGTGGTTCCCGCGGGCCTGGCCTCT
TTACGGGTTATGGCCCTTGCGTGCCTTGAATTACTTCCACGCCCCTGGCTGCAGTACGTGATTCTTGATC
CCGAGCTTCGGGTTGGAAGTGGGTGGGAGAGTTCGAGGCCTTGCGCTTAAGGAGCCCCTTCGCCTCGTGC
TTGAGTTGAGGCCTGGCTTGGGCGCTGGGGCCGCCGCGTGCGAATCTGGTGGCACCTTCGCGCCTGTCTC
GCTGCTTTCGATAAGTCTCTAGCCATTTAAAATTTTTGATGACCTGCTGCGACGCTTTTTTTCTGGCAAG
ATAGTCTTGTAAATGCGGGCCAAGATCGATCTGCACACTGGTATTTCGGTTTTTGGGGCCGCGGGCGGCG
ACGGGGCCCGTGCGTCCCAGCGCACATGTTCGGCGAGGCGGGGCCTGCGAGCGCGGCCACCGAGAATCGG
ACGGGGGTAGTCTCAAGCTGGCCGGCCTGCTCTGGTGCCTGGCCTCGCGCCGCCGTGTATCGCCCCGCCC
TGGGCGGCAAGGCTGGCCCGGTCGGCACCAGTTGCGTGAGCGGAAAGATGGCCGCTTCCCGGCCCTGCTG
CAGGGAGCTCAAAATGGAGGACGCGGCGCTCGGGAGAGCGGGCGGGTGAGTCACCCACACAAAGGAAAAG
GGCCTTTCCGTCCTCAGCCGTCGCTTCATGTGACTCCACGGAGTACCGGGCGCCGTCCAGGCACCTCGAT
TAGTTCTCGAGCTTTTGGAGTACGTCGTCTTTAGGTTGGGGGGAGGGGTTTTATGCGATGGAGTTTCCCC
ACACTGAGTGGGTGGAGACTGAAGTTAGGCCAGCTTGGCACTTGATGTAATTCTCCTTGGAATTTGCCCT
TTTTGAGTTTGGATCTTGGTTCATTCTCAAGCCTCAGACAGTGGTTCAAAGTTTTTTTCTTCCATTTCAG
GTGTCGTGGGAAGCTTGGCGCGCCACCATGGGCAGCGAGCTGATTAAGGAGAACATGCACATGAAGCTGT
ACATGGAGGGCACCGTGGACAACCATCACTTCAAGTGCACATCCGAGGGCGAAGGCAAGCCCTACGAGGG
CACCCAGACCATGAGAATCAAGGTGGTCGAGGGCGGCCCTCTCCCCTTCGCCTTCGACATCCTGGCTACT
AGCTTCCTCTACGGCAGCAAGACCTTCATCAACCACACCCAGGGCATCCCCGACTTCTTCAAGCAGTCCT
TCCCTGAGGGCTTCACATGGGAGAGAGTCACCACATACGAGGACGGGGGCGTGCTGACCGCTACCCAGGA
CACCAGCCTCCAGGACGGCTGCCTCATCTACAACGTCAAGATCAGAGGGGTGAACTTCACATCCAACGGC
CCTGTGATGCAGAAGAAAACACTCGGCTGGGAGGCCTTCACCGAGACCCTGTACCCCGCTGACGGCGGCC
TGGAAGGCAGAAACGACATGGCCCTGAAGCTCGTGGGCGGGAGCCATCTGATCGCAAACATCAAGACCAC
ATATAGATCCAAGAAACCCGCTAAGAACCTCAAGATGCCTGGCGTCTACTATGTGGACTACAGACTGGAA
AGAATCAAGGAGGCCAACAACGAGACCTACGTCGAGCAGCACGAGGTGGCAGTGGCCAGATACTGCGACC
TCCCTAGCAAACTGGGGCACAAGCTTAATGGAGGGGGCAGCGGCGGGGAAGGAAGGGGCTCCCTGCTCAC
CTGCGGCGACGTGGAAGAGAACCCCGGACCTGTCGACATGGCCAAGCCTTTGTCTCAAGAAGAATCCACC
CTCATTGAAAGAGCAACGGCTACAATCAACAGCATCCCCATCTCTGAAGACTACAGCGTCGCCAGCGCAG
CTCTCTCTAGCGACGGCCGCATCTTCACTGGTGTCAATGTATATCATTTTACTGGGGGACCTTGTGCAGA
ACTCGTGGTGCTGGGCACTGCTGCTGCTGCGGCAGCTGGCAACCTGACTTGTATCGTCGCGATCGGAAAT
GAGAACAGGGGCATCTTGAGCCCCTGCGGACGGTGCCGACAGGTGCTTCTCGATCTGCATCCTGGGATCA
AAGCCATAGTGAAGGACAGTGATGGACAGCCGACGGCAGTTGGGATTCGTGAATTGCTGCCCTCTGGTTA
TGTGTGGGAGGGCGGAGGGGGCAGCGGCGGGGAAGGAAGGGGCTCCCTGCTCACCTGCGGCGACGTGGAA
GAGAACCCCGGACCTATGCATTGATGATAATCTAGAGGATCCGCTAGCGGCCGCTCAACCTCTGGATTAC
AAAATTTGTGAAAGATTGACTGGTATTCTTAACTATGTTGCTCCTTTTACGCTATGTGGATACGCTGCTT
TAATGCCTTTGTATCATGCTATTGCTTCCCGTATGGCTTTCATTTTCTCCTCCTTGTATAAATCCTGGTT
GCTGTCTCTTTATGAGGAGTTGTGGCCCGTTGTCAGGCAACGTGGCGTGGTGTGCACTGTGTTTGCTGAC
GCAACCCCCACTGGTTGGGGCATTGCCACCACCTGTCAGCTCCTTTCCGGGACTTTCGCTTTCCCCCTCC
CTATTGCCACGGCGGAACTCATCGCCGCCTGCCTTGCCCGCTGCTGGACAGGGGCTCGGCTGTTGGGCAC
TGACAATTCCGTGGTGTTGTCGGGGAAATCATCGTCCTTTCCTTGGCTGCTCGCCTGTGTTGCCACCTGG
ATTCTGCGCGGGACGTCCTTCTGCTACGTCCCTTCGGCCCTCAATCCAGCGGACCTTCCTTCCCGCGGCC
TGCTGCCGGCTCTGCGGCCTCTTCCGCGTCTTCGCCTTCGCCCTCAGACGAGTCGGATCTCCCTTTGGGC
CGCCTCCCCGCAGGTACCTTTAAGACCAATGACTTACAAGGCAGCTGTAGATCTTAGCCACTTTTTAAAA
GAAAAGGGGGGACTGGAAGGGCTAATTCACTCCCAAAGAAGTCAAGATCTGCTTTTTGCCTGTACTGGGT
CTCTCTGGTTAGACCAGAGTCTCTCTGGTTAGACCAGATCTGAGCCTGGGAGCTCTCTGGCTAACTAGGG
AACCCACTGCTTAAGCCTCAATAAAGCTTGCCTTGAGTGCTTCAAGTAGTGTGTGCCCGTCTGTTGTGTG
ACTCTGGTAACTAGAGATCCCTCAGACCCTTTTAGTCAGTGTGGAAAATCTCTAGCAGTTTAAACCCGCT
GATCAGCCTCGACTGTGCCTTCTAGTTGCCAGCCATCTGTTGTTTGCCCCTCCCCCGTGCCTTCCTTGAC
CCTGGAAGGTGCCACTCCCACTGTCCTTTCCTAATAAAATGAGGAAATTGCATCGCATTGTCTGAGTAGG
TGTCATTCTATTCTGGGGGGTGGGGTGGGGCAGGACAGCAAGGGGGAGGATTGGGAAGTCAATAGCAGGC
ATGCTGGGGATGCGGTGGGCTCTATGGGCGGCCGTTAATTAAGCTTTTGTTCCCTTTAGTGAGGGTTAAT
TGCGCGCTTGGCGTAATCATGGTCATAGCTGTTTCCTGTGTGAAATTGTTATCCGCTCACAATTCCACAC
AACATACGAGCCGGAAGCATAAAGTGTAAAGCCTGGGGTGCCTAATGAGTGAGCTAACTCACATTAATTG
CGTTGCGCTCACTGCCCGCTTTCCAGTCGGGAAACCTGTCGTGCCAGCTGCATTAATGAATCGGCCAACG
CGCGGGGAGAGGCGGTTTGCGTATTGGGCGCTCTTCCGCTTCCTCGCTCACTGACTCGCTGCGCTCGGTC
GTTCGGCTGCGGCGAGCGGTATCAGCTCACTCAAAGGCGGTAATACGGTTATCCACAGAATCAGGGGATA
ACGCAGGAAAGAACATGTGAGCAAAAGGCCAGCAAAAGGCCAGGAACCGTAAAAAGGCCGCGTTGCTGGC
GTTTTTCCATAGGCTCCGCCCCCCTGACGAGCATCACAAAAATCGACGCTCAAGTCAGAGGTGGCGAAAC
CCGACAGGACTATAAAGATACCAGGCGTTTCCCCCTGGAAGCTCCCTCGTGCGCTCTCCTGTTCCGACCC
TGCCGCTTACCGGATACCTGTCCGCCTTTCTCCCTTCGGGAAGCGTGGCGCTTTCTCATAGCTCACGCTG
TAGGTATCTCAGTTCGGTGTAGGTCGTTCGCTCCAAGCTGGGCTGTGTGCACGAACCCCCCGTTCAGCCC
GACCGCTGCGCCTTATCCGGTAACTATCGTCTTGAGTCCAACCCGGTAAGACACGACTTATCGCCACTGG
CAGCAGCCACTGGTAACAGGATTAGCAGAGCGAGGTATGTAGGCGGTGCTACAGAGTTCTTGAAGTGGTG
GCCTAACTACGGCTACACTAGAAGGACAGTATTTGGTATCTGCGCTCTGCTGAAGCCAGTTACCTTCGGA
AAAAGAGTTGGTAGCTCTTGATCCGGCAAACAAACCACCGCTGGTAGCGGTGGTTTTTTTGTTTGCAAGC
AGCAGATTACGCGCAGAAAAAAAGGATCTCAAGAAGATCCTTTGATCTTTTCTACGGGGTCTGACGCTCA
GTGGAACGAAAACTCACGTTAAGGGATTTTGGTCATGAGATTATCAAAAAGGATCTTCACCTAGATCCTT
TTAAATTAAAAATGAAGTTTTAAATCAATCTAAAGTATATATGAGTAAACTTGGTCTGACAGTTACCAAT
GCTTAATCAGTGAGGCACCTATCTCAGCGATCTGTCTATTTCGTTCATCCATAGTTGCCTGACTCCCCGT
CGTGTAGATAACTACGATACGGGAGGGCTTACCATCTGGCCCCAGTGCTGCAATGATACCGCGAGACCCA
CGCTCACCGGCTCCAGATTTATCAGCAATAAACCAGCCAGCCGGAAGGGCCGAGCGCAGAAGTGGTCCTG
CAACTTTATCCGCCTCCATCCAGTCTATTAATTGTTGCCGGGAAGCTAGAGTAAGTAGTTCGCCAGTTAA
TAGTTTGCGCAACGTTGTTGCCATTGCTACAGGCATCGTGGTGTCACGCTCGTCGTTTGGTATGGCTTCA
TTCAGCTCCGGTTCCCAACGATCAAGGCGAGTTACATGATCCCCCATGTTGTGCAAAAAAGCGGTTAGCT
CCTTCGGTCCTCCGATCGTTGTCAGAAGTAAGTTGGCCGCAGTGTTATCACTCATGGTTATGGCAGCACT
GCATAATTCTCTTACTGTCATGCCATCCGTAAGATGCTTTTCTGTGACTGGTGAGTACTCAACCAAGTCA
TTCTGAGAATAGTGTATGCGGCGACCGAGTTGCTCTTGCCCGGCGTCAATACGGGATAATACCGCGCCAC
ATAGCAGAACTTTAAAAGTGCTCATCATTGGAAAACGTTCTTCGGGGCGAAAACTCTCAAGGATCTTACC
GCTGTTGAGATCCAGTTCGATGTAACCCACTCGTGCACCCAACTGATCTTCAGCATCTTTTACTTTCACC
AGCGTTTCTGGGTGAGCAAAAACAGGAAGGCAAAATGCCGCAAAAAAGGGAATAAGGGCGACACGGAAAT
GTTGAATACTCATACTCTTCCTTTTTCAATATTATTGAAGCATTTATCAGGGTTATTGTCTCATGAGCGG
ATACATATTTGAATGTATTTAGAAAAATAAACAAATAGGGGTTCCGCGCACATTTCCCCGAAAAGTGCCA
C
Features (pLannotate 1.2.2; 30 found; start..end, strand, type, name):
     30..458     -  rep_origin     f1 ori (sequence partly withheld): f1 bacteriophage origin of replication; arrow indicates direction of (+) strand synthesis
    463..618     -  CDS            lacZα (fragment): LacZα fragment of β-galactosidase; lacZ fragment
    626..644     +  promoter       T7 promoter: promoter for bacteriophage T7 RNA polymerase
    658..958     +  enhancer       CMV enhancer: human cytomegalovirus immediate early enhancer
    959..1158    +  promoter       CMV promoter: human cytomegalovirus (CMV) immediate early promoter
   1176..1356    +  LTR            5' LTR (truncated): truncated 5' long terminal repeat (LTR) from HIV-1
   1403..1528    +  misc_feature   HIV-1 Ψ: packaging signal of human immunodeficiency virus type 1
   1512..1850    +  CDS            HIV-1 gag (fragment): gag protein from human immunodeficiency virus 1; gag
   2027..2260    +  misc_feature   RRE: The Rev response element (RRE) of HIV-1 allows for Rev-dependent mRNA export from the nucleus to the cytoplasm.
   2637..2737    +  CDS            Rev (fragment): human immunodeficiency virus 1 (HIV-1) Rev protein; rev; enhances nuclear export of unspliced and incompletely spliced viral mRNAs
   2787..2904    +  misc_feature   cPPT/CTS: central polypurine tract and central termination sequence of HIV-1
   2979..3219    +  promoter       U6 promoter: RNA polymerase III promoter for human U6 snRNA
   3267..3334    +  misc_RNA       tracrRNA (fragment): trans-activating CRISPR RNA for the Streptococcus pyogenes CRISPR/Cas9 system
   3780..3991    +  promoter       EF-1α core promoter: core promoter for human elongation factor EF-1α
   3992..4105    +  intron         EF-1α intron A (fragment): intron upstream of the start codon of human EF-1α
   4735..4938    +  intron         EF-1α intron A: truncated intron upstream of the start codon of human EF-1α
   4972..5667    +  CDS            TagBFP: TagBFP is a basic (constitutively fluorescent) blue fluorescent protein published in 2008, derived from Entacmaea quadricolor. It is reported to be a very rapidly-maturing monomer with very low acid sensitivity.
   5746..6141    +  CDS            BSD: blasticidin S deaminase; Aspergillus terreus BSD; confers resistance to blasticidin
   6253..6839    +  misc_feature   WPRE: woodchuck hepatitis virus posttranscriptional regulatory element
   6833..6979    +  CDS            nef (fragment): NEF_HV1LA - Experimental evidence at protein level: Swiss-Prot protein existence level 1. Extracellular Nef protein targets CD4(+) T-lymphocytes for apoptosis by interacting with CXCR4 surface receptors. From Human immunodeficiency virus type 1 group M subtype B (isolate Lai) (HIV-1).
   6987..7165    +  LTR            5' LTR (truncated): truncated 5' long terminal repeat (LTR) from HIV-1
   7191..7302    +  polyA_signal   bGH poly(A) signal: bovine growth hormone polyadenylation signal
   7441..7459    -  promoter       T3 promoter: promoter for bacteriophage T3 RNA polymerase
   7504..7520    -  protein_bind   lac operator: The lac repressor binds to the lac operator to inhibit transcription in E. coli. This inhibition can be relieved by adding lactose or isopropyl-β-D-thiogalactopyranoside (IPTG). lac repressor encoded by lacI
   7528..7558    -  promoter       lac promoter: promoter for the E. coli lac operon
   7573..7594    -  protein_bind   CAP binding site: CAP binding activates transcription in the presence of cAMP. E. coli catabolite activator protein
   7607..7699    -  CDS            lacI (fragment): lac repressor; lacI; The lac repressor binds to the lac operator to inhibit transcription in E. coli. This inhibition can be relieved by adding lactose or isopropyl-β-D-thiogalactopyranoside (IPTG).
   7882..8470    -  rep_origin     ori: high-copy-number ColE1/pMB1/pBR322/pUC origin of replication
   8641..9501    -  CDS            AmpR: β-lactamase; bla; confers resistance to ampicillin, carbenicillin, and related antibiotics
   9502..9606    -  promoter       AmpR promoter: bla
