>Addgene plasmid #117136 | pKLV2-U6(BsmBI)-EF1a-BFP-BSD | addgene full sequence | sequence record 233161 | Addgene NGS Result
TAACGCCAGGGTTTTCCCAGTCACGACGTTGTAAAACGACGGCCAGTGAGCGCGCGTAATACGACTCACT
ATAGGGCGAATTGACTAGTACATAACTTACGGTAAATGGCCCGCCTGGCTGACCGCCCAACGACCCCCGC
CCATTGACGTCAATAATGACGTATGTTCCCATAGTAACGCCAATAGGGACTTTCCATTGACGTCAATGGG
TGGAGTATTTACGGTAAACTGCCCACTTGGCAGTACATCAAGTGTATCATATGCCAAGTACGCCCCCTAT
TGACGTCAATGACGGTAAATGGCCCGCCTGGCATTATGCCCAGTACATGACCTTATGGGACTTTCCTACT
TGGCAGTACATCTACGTATTAGTCATCGCTATTACCATGGTGATGCGGTTTTGGCAGTACATCAATGGGC
GTGGATAGCGGTTTGACTCACGGGGATTTCCAAGTCTCCACCCCATTGACGTCAATGGGAGTTTGTTTTG
GCACCAAAATCAACGGGACTTTCCAAAATGTCGTAACAACTCCGCCCCATTGACGCAAATGGGCGGTAGG
CGTGTACGGTGGGAGGTCTATATAAGCAGCGCGTTTTGCCTGTACTGGGTCTCTCTGGTTAGACCAGATC
TGAGCCTGGGAGCTCTCTGGCTAACTAGGGAACCCACTGCTTAAGCCTCAATAAAGCTTGCCTTGAGTGC
TTCAAGTAGTGTGTGCCCGTCTGTTGTGTGACTCTGGTAACTAGAGATCCCTCAGACCCTTTTAGTCAGT
GTGGAAAATCTCTAGCAGTGGCGCCCGAACAGGGACTTGAAAGCGAAAGGGAAACCAGAGGAGCTCTCTC
GACGCAGGACTCGGCTTGCTGAAGCGCGCACGGCAAGAGGCGAGGGGCGGCGACTGGTGAGTACGCCAAA
AATTTTGACTAGCGGAGGCTAGAAGGAGAGAGATGGGTGCGAGAGCGTCAGTATTAAGCGGGGGAGAATT
AGATCGCGATGGGAAAAAATTCGGTTAAGGCCAGGGGGAAAGAAAAAATATAAATTAAAACATATAGTAT
GGGCAAGCAGGGAGCTAGAACGATTCGCAGTTAATCCTGGCCTGTTAGAAACATCAGAAGGCTGTAGACA
AATACTGGGACAGCTACAACCATCCCTTCAGACAGGATCAGAAGAACTTAGATCATTATATAATACAGTA
GCAACCCTCTATTGTGTGCATCAAAGGATAGAGATAAAAGACACCAAGGAAGCTTTAGACAAGATAGAGG
AAGAGCAAAACAAAAGTAAGACCACCGCACAGCAAGCGGCCGGCCGCGCTGATCTTCAGACCTGGAGGAG
GAGATATGAGGGACAATTGGAGAAGTGAATTATATAAATATAAAGTAGTAAAAATTGAACCATTAGGAGT
AGCACCCACCAAGGCAAAGAGAAGAGTGGTGCAGAGAGAAAAAAGAGCAGTGGGAATAGGAGCTTTGTTC
CTTGGGTTCTTGGGAGCAGCAGGAAGCACTATGGGCGCAGCGTCAATGACGCTGACGGTACAGGCCAGAC
AATTATTGTCTGGTATAGTGCAGCAGCAGAACAATTTGCTGAGGGCTATTGAGGCGCAACAGCATCTGTT
GCAACTCACAGTCTGGGGCATCAAGCAGCTCCAGGCAAGAATCCTGGCTGTGGAAAGATACCTAAAGGAT
CAACAGCTCCTGGGGATTTGGGGTTGCTCTGGAAAACTCATTTGCACCACTGCTGTGCCTTGGAATGCTA
GTTGGAGTAATAAATCTCTGGAACAGATTTGGAATCACACGACCTGGATGGAGTGGGACAGAGAAATTAA
CAATTACACAAGCTTAATACACTCCTTAATTGAAGAATCGCAAAACCAGCAAGAAAAGAATGAACAAGAA
TTATTGGAATTAGATAAATGGGCAAGTTTGTGGAATTGGTTTAACATAACAAATTGGCTGTGGTATATAA
AATTATTCATAATGATAGTAGGAGGCTTGGTAGGTTTAAGAATAGTTTTTGCTGTACTTTCTATAGTGAA
TAGAGTTAGGCAGGGATATTCACCATTATCGTTTCAGACCCACCTCCCAACCCCGAGGGGACCCGACAGG
CCCGAAGGAATAGAAGAAGAAGGTGGAGAGAGAGACAGAGACAGATCCATTCGATTAGTGAACGGATCGG
CACTGCGTGCGCCAATTCTGCAGACAAATGGCAGTATTCATCCACAATTTTAAAAGAAAAGGGGGGATTG
GGGGGTACAGTGCAGGGGAAAGAATAGTAGACATAATAGCAACAGACATACAAACTAAAGAATTACAAAA
ACAAATTACAAAAATTCAAAATTTTCGGGTTTATTACAGGGACAGCAGAGATCCAGTTTGGTTAGTACCG
GGCCCTACGCGTCCAAGGTCGGGCAGGAAGAGGGCCTATTTCCCATGATTCCTTCATATTTGCATATACG
ATACAAGGCTGTTAGAGAGATAATTAGAATTAATTTGACTGTAAACACAAAGATATTAGTACAAAATACG
TGACGTAGAAAGTAATAATTTCTTGGGTAGTTTGCAGTTTTAAAATTATGTTTTAAAATGGACTATCATA
TGCTTACCGTAACTTGAAAGTATTTCGATTTCTTGGCTTTATATATCTTGTGGAAAGGACGAAACACCGG
AGACGCATGACTCGTCTCAGTTTAAGAGCTATGCTGGAAACAGCATAGCAAGTTTAAATAAGGCTAGTCC
GTTATCAACTTGAAAAAGTGGCACCGAGTCGGTGCTTTTTTTACGCGTGAGGGGCGCGGAAGCCGGGGCG
GAGGAGGAGCCAACCCCGGGCTGGGCTGAGACCCGCAGAGGAAGACGCTCTAGGGATTTGTCCCGGACTA
GCGAGATGGCAAGGCTGAGGACGGGAGGCTGATTGAGAGGCGAAGGTACACCCTAATCTCAATACAACCT
TTGGAGCTAAGCCAGCAATGGTAGAGGGAAGATTCTGCACGTCCCTTCCAGGCGGCCTCCCCGTCACCAC
CCCCCCCAACCCGCCCCGACCGGAGCTGAGAGTAATTCATACAAAAGGACTCGCCCCTGCCTTGGGGAAT
CCCAGGGACCGTCGTTAAACTCCCACTAACGTAGAACCCAGAGATCGCTGCGTTCCCGCCCCCTCACCCG
CCCGCTCTCGTCATCACTGAGGTGGAGAAGAGCATGCGTGAGGCTCCGGTGCCCGTCAGTGGGCAGAGCG
CACATCGCCCACAGTCCCCGAGAAGTTGGGGGGAGGGGTCGGCAATTGAACCGGTGCCTAGAGAAAGTGG
CGCGGGGTAAACTGGGAAAGTGATGTCGTGTACTGGCTCCGCCTTTTTCCCGAGGGTGGGGGAGAACCGT
ATATAAGTGCAGTAGTCGCCGTGAACGTTCTTTTTCGCAACGGGTTTGCCGCCAGAACACAGGTAAGTGC
CGTGTGTGGTTCCCGCGGGCCTGGCCTCTTTACGGGTTATGGCCCTTGCGTGCCTTGAATTACTTCCACG
CCCCTGGCTGCAGTACGTGATTCTTGATCCCGAGCTTCGGGTTGGAAGTGGGTGGGAGAGTTCGAGGCCT
TGCGCTTAAGGAGCCCCTTCGCCTCGTGCTTGAGTTGAGGCCTGGCCTGGGCGCTGGGGCCGCCGCGTGC
GAATCTGGTGGCACCTTCGCGCCTGTCTCGCTGCTTTCGATAAGTCTCTAGCCATTTAAAATTTTTGATG
ACCTGCTGCGACGCTTTTTTTCTGGCAAGATAGTCTTGTAAATGCGGGCCAAGATCTGCACACTGGTATT
TCGGTTTTTGGGGCCGCGGGCGGCGACGGGGCCCGTGCGTCCCAGCGCACATGTTCGGCGAGGCGGGGCC
TGCGAGCGCGGCCACCGAGAATCGGACGGGGGTAGTCTCAAGCTGGCCGGCCTGCTCTGGTGCCTGGCCT
CGCGCCGCCGTGTATCGCCCCGCCCTGGGCGGCAAGGCTGGCCCGGTCGGCACCAGTTGCGTGAGCGGAA
AGATGGCCGCTTCCCGGCCCTGCTGCAGGGAGCTCAAAATGGAGGACGCGGCGCTCGGGAGAGCGGGCGG
GTGAGTCACCCACACAAAGGAAAAGGGCCTTTCCGTCCTCAGCCGTCGCTTCATGTGACTCCACGGAGTA
CCGGGCGCCGTCCAGGCACCTCGATTAGTTCTCGAGCTTTTGGAGTACGTCGTCTTTAGGTTGGGGGGAG
GGGTTTTATGCGATGGAGTTTCCCCACACTGAGTGGGTGGAGACTGAAGTTAGGCCAGCTTGGCACTTGA
TGTAATTCTCCTTGGAATTTGCCCTTTTTGAGTTTGGATCTTGGTTCATTCTCAAGCCTCAGACAGTGGT
TCAAAGTTTTTTTCTTCCATTTCAGGTGTCGTGGAAGCTTGGCGCGCCACCATGGGCAGCGAGCTGATTA
AGGAGAACATGCACATGAAGCTGTACATGGAGGGCACCGTGGACAACCATCACTTCAAGTGCACATCCGA
GGGCGAAGGCAAGCCCTACGAGGGCACCCAGACCATGAGAATCAAGGTGGTCGAGGGCGGCCCTCTCCCC
TTCGCCTTCGACATCCTGGCTACTAGCTTCCTCTACGGCAGCAAGACCTTCATCAACCACACCCAGGGCA
TCCCCGACTTCTTCAAGCAGTCCTTCCCTGAGGGCTTCACATGGGAGAGAGTCACCACATACGAGGACGG
GGGCGTGCTGACCGCTACCCAGGACACCAGCCTCCAGGACGGCTGCCTCATCTACAACGTCAAGATCAGA
GGGGTGAACTTCACATCCAACGGCCCTGTGATGCAGAAGAAAACACTCGGCTGGGAGGCCTTCACCGAGA
CCCTGTACCCCGCTGACGGCGGCCTGGAAGGCAGAAACGACATGGCCCTGAAGCTCGTGGGCGGGAGCCA
TCTGATCGCAAACATCAAGACCACATATAGATCCAAGAAACCCGCTAAGAACCTCAAGATGCCTGGCGTC
TACTATGTGGACTACAGACTGGAAAGAATCAAGGAGGCCAACAACGAGACCTACGTCGAGCAGCACGAGG
TGGCAGTGGCCAGATACTGCGACCTCCCTAGCAAACTGGGGCACAAGCTTAATGGAGGGGGCAGCGGCGG
GGAAGGAAGGGGCTCCCTGCTCACCTGCGGCGACGTGGAAGAGAACCCCGGACCTGTCGACATGGCCAAG
CCTTTGTCTCAAGAAGAATCCACCCTCATTGAAAGAGCAACGGCTACAATCAACAGCATCCCCATCTCTG
AAGACTACAGCGTCGCCAGCGCAGCTCTCTCTAGCGACGGCCGCATCTTCACTGGTGTCAATGTATATCA
TTTTACTGGGGGACCTTGTGCAGAACTCGTGGTGCTGGGCACTGCTGCTGCTGCGGCAGCTGGCAACCTG
ACTTGTATCGTCGCGATCGGAAATGAGAACAGGGGCATCTTGAGCCCCTGCGGACGGTGCCGACAGGTGC
TTCTCGATCTGCATCCTGGGATCAAAGCCATAGTGAAGGACAGTGATGGACAGCCGACGGCAGTTGGGAT
TCGTGAATTGCTGCCCTCTGGTTATGTGTGGGAGGGCGGAGGGGGCAGCGGCGGGGAAGGAAGGGGCTCC
CTGCTCACCTGCGGCGACGTGGAAGAGAACCCCGGACCTATGCATTGATGATAATCTAGAGGATCCGCTA
GCGGCCGCTCAACCTCTGGATTACAAAATTTGTGAAAGATTGACTGGTATTCTTAACTATGTTGCTCCTT
TTACGCTATGTGGATACGCTGCTTTAATGCCTTTGTATCATGCTATTGCTTCCCGTATGGCTTTCATTTT
CTCCTCCTTGTATAAATCCTGGTTGCTGTCTCTTTATGAGGAGTTGTGGCCCGTTGTCAGGCAACGTGGC
GTGGTGTGCACTGTGTTTGCTGACGCAACCCCCACTGGTTGGGGCATTGCCACCACCTGTCAGCTCCTTT
CCGGGACTTTCGCTTTCCCCCTCCCTATTGCCACGGCGGAACTCATCGCCGCCTGCCTTGCCCGCTGCTG
GACAGGGGCTCGGCTGTTGGGCACTGACAATTCCGTGGTGTTGTCGGGGAAATCATCGTCCTTTCCTTGG
CTGCTCGCCTGTGTTGCCACCTGGATTCTGCGCGGGACGTCCTTCTGCTACGTCCCTTCGGCCCTCAATC
CAGCGGACCTTCCTTCCCGCGGCCTGCTGCCGGCTCTGCGGCCTCTTCCGCGTCTTCGCCTTCGCCCTCA
GACGAGTCGGATCTCCCTTTGGGCCGCCTCCCCGCAGGTACCTTTAAGACCAATGACTTACAAGGCAGCT
GTAGATCTTAGCCACTTTTTAAAAGAAAAGGGGGGACTGGAAGGGCTAATTCACTCCCAAAGAAGTCAAG
ATCTGCTTTTTGCCTGTACTGGGTCTCTCTGGTTAGACCAGAGTCTCTCTGGTTAGACCAGATCTGAGCC
TGGGAGCTCTCTGGCTAACTAGGGAACCCACTGCTTAAGCCTCAATAAAGCTTGCCTTGAGTGCTTCAAG
TAGTGTGTGCCCGTCTGTTGTGTGACTCTGGTAACTAGAGATCCCTCAGACCCTTTTAGTCAGTGTGGAA
AATCTCTAGCAGTTTAAACCCGCTGATCAGCCTCGACTGTGCCTTCTAGTTGCCAGCCATCTGTTGTTTG
CCCCTCCCCCGTGCCTTCCTTGACCCTGGAAGGTGCCACTCCCACTGTCCTTTCCTAATAAAATGAGGAA
ATTGCATCGCATTGTCTGAGTAGGTGTCATTCTATTCTGGGGGGTGGGGTGGGGCAGGACAGCAAGGGGG
AGGATTGGGAAGTCAATAGCAGGCATGCTGGGGATGCGGTGGGCTCTATGGGCGGCCGTTAATTAAGCTT
TTGTTCCCTTTAGTGAGGGTTAATTGCGCGCTTGGCGTAATCATGGTCATAGCTGTTTCCTGTGTGAAAT
TGTTATCCGCTCACAATTCCACACAACATACGAGCCGGGAGCATAAAGTGTAAAGCCTGGGGTGCCTAAT
GAGTGAGCTAACTCACATTAATTGCGTTGCGCTCACTGCCCGCTTTCCAGTCGGGAAACCTGTCGTGCCA
GCTGCATTAATGAATCGGCCAACGCGCGGGGAGAGGCGGTTTGCGTATTGGGCGCTCTTCCGCTTCCTCG
CTCACTGACTCGCTGCGCTCGGTCGTTCGGCTGCGGCGAGCGGTATCAGCTCACTCAAAGGCGGTAATAC
GGTTATCCACAGAATCAGGGGATAACGCAGGAAAGAACATGTGAGCAAAAGGCCAGCAAAAGGCCAGGAA
CCGTAAAAAGGCCGCGTTGCTGGCGTTTTTCCATAGGCTCCGCCCCCCTGACGAGCATCACAAAAATCGA
CGCTCAAGTCAGAGGTGGCGAAACCCGACAGGACTATAAAGATACCAGGCGTTTCCCCCTGGAAGCTCCC
TCGTGCGCTCTCCTGTTCCGACCCTGCCGCTTACCGGATACCTGTCCGCCTTTCTCCCTTCGGGAAGCGT
GGCGCTTTCTCATAGCTCACGCTGTAGGTATCTCAGTTCGGTGTAGGTCGTTCGCTCCAAGCTGGGCTGT
GTGCACGAACCCCCCGTTCAGCCCGACCGCTGCGCCTTATCCGGTAACTATCGTCTTGAGTCCAACCCGG
TAAGACACGACTTATCGCCACTGGCAGCAGCCACTGGTAACAGGATTAGCAGAGCGAGGTATGTAGGCGG
TGCTACAGAGTTCTTGAAGTGGTGGCCTAACTACGGCTACACTAGAAGAACAGTATTTGGTATCTGCGCT
CTGCTGAAGCCAGTTACCTTCGGAAAAAGAGTTGGTAGCTCTTGATCCGGCAAACAAACCACCGCTGGTA
GCGGTGGTTTTTTTGTTTGCAAGCAGCAGATTACGCGCAGAAAAAAAGGATCTCAAGAAGATCCTTTGAT
CTTTTCTACGGGGTCTGACGCTCAGTGGAACGAAAACTCACGTTAAGGGATTTTGGTCATGAGATTATCA
AAAAGGATCTTCACCTAGATCCTTTTAAATTAAAAATGAAGTTTTAAATCAATCTAAAGTATATATGAGT
AAACTTGGTCTGACAGTTACCAATGCTTAATCAGTGAGGCACCTATCTCAGCGATCTGTCTATTTCGTTC
ATCCATAGTTGCCTGACTCCCCGTCGTGTAGATAACTACGATACGGGAGGGCTTACCATCTGGCCCCAGT
GCTGCAATGATACCGCGAGACCCACGCTCACCGGCTCCAGATTTATCAGCAATAAACCAGCCAGCCGGAA
GGGCCGAGCGCAGAAGTGGTCCTGCAACTTTATCCGCCTCCATCCAGTCTATTAATTGTTGCCGGGAAGC
TAGAGTAAGTAGTTCGCCAGTTAATAGTTTGCGCAACGTTGTTGCCATTGCTACAGGCATCGTGGTGTCA
CGCTCGTCGTTTGGTATGGCTTCATTCAGCTCCGGTTCCCAACGATCAAGGCGAGTTACATGATCCCCCA
TGTTGTGCAAAAAAGCGGTTAGCTCCTTCGGTCCTCCGATCGTTGTCAGAAGTAAGTTGGCCGCAGTGTT
ATCACTCATGGTTATGGCAGCACTGCATAATTCTCTTACTGTCATGCCATCCGTAAGATGCTTTTCTGTG
ACTGGTGAGTACTCAACCAAGTCATTCTGAGAATAGTGTATGCGGCGACCGAGTTGCTCTTGCCCGGCGT
CAATACGGGATAATACCGCGCCACATAGCAGAACTTTAAAAGTGCTCATCATTGGAAAACGTTCTTCGGG
GCGAAAACTCTCAAGGATCTTACCGCTGTTGAGATCCAGTTCGATGTAACCCACTCGTGCACCCAACTGA
TCTTCAGCATCTTTTACTTTCACCAGCGTTTCTGGGTGAGCAAAAACAGGAAGGCAAAATGCCGCAAAAA
AGGGAATAAGGGCGACACGGAAATGTTGAATACTCATACTCTTCCTTTTTCAATATTATTGAAGCATTTA
TCAGGGTTATTGTCTCATGAGCGGATACATATTTGAATGTATTTAGAAAAATAAACAAATAGGGGTTCCG
CGCACATTTCCCCGAAAAGTGCCACCTAAATTGTAAGCGTTAATATTTTGTTAAAATTCGCGTTAAATTT
TTGTTAAATCAGCTCATTTTTTAACCAATAGGCCGAAATCGGCAAAATCCCTTATAAATCAAAAGAATAG
ACCGAGATAGGGT
[37 nt withheld, positions 9184-9220]
AAAGAACGTGGACTCCAACGTCAAAGG
[49 nt withheld, positions 9248-9296]
T
[91 nt withheld, positions 9298-9388]
G
[124 nt withheld, positions 9390-9513]
CCCATTCGCCATTCAGGCTGCGCAACTGTTGGGAAGGGCGATCGGTGCGGGCCTCTTCGCTATTACGCCA
GCTGGCGAAAGGGGGATGTGCTGCAAGGCGATTAAGTTGGG
Features (pLannotate 1.2.2; 29 found; start..end, strand, type, name):
     57..75      +  promoter       T7 promoter: promoter for bacteriophage T7 RNA polymerase
     89..389     +  enhancer       CMV enhancer: human cytomegalovirus immediate early enhancer
    390..589     +  promoter       CMV promoter: human cytomegalovirus (CMV) immediate early promoter
    607..787     +  LTR            5' LTR (truncated): truncated 5' long terminal repeat (LTR) from HIV-1
    834..959     +  misc_feature   HIV-1 Ψ: packaging signal of human immunodeficiency virus type 1
    943..1281    +  CDS            HIV-1 gag (fragment): gag protein from human immunodeficiency virus 1; gag
   1458..1691    +  misc_feature   RRE: The Rev response element (RRE) of HIV-1 allows for Rev-dependent mRNA export from the nucleus to the cytoplasm.
   2068..2168    +  CDS            Rev (fragment): human immunodeficiency virus 1 (HIV-1) Rev protein; rev; enhances nuclear export of unspliced and incompletely spliced viral mRNAs
   2218..2335    +  misc_feature   cPPT/CTS: central polypurine tract and central termination sequence of HIV-1
   2410..2650    +  promoter       U6 promoter: RNA polymerase III promoter for human U6 snRNA
   2698..2765    +  misc_RNA       tracrRNA (fragment): trans-activating CRISPR RNA for the Streptococcus pyogenes CRISPR/Cas9 system
   3211..3422    +  promoter       EF-1α core promoter: core promoter for human elongation factor EF-1α
   3423..4365    +  intron         EF-1α intron A: intron upstream of the start codon of human EF-1α
   4398..5093    +  CDS            TagBFP: TagBFP is a basic (constitutively fluorescent) blue fluorescent protein published in 2008, derived from Entacmaea quadricolor. It is reported to be a very rapidly-maturing monomer with very low acid sensitivity.
   5172..5567    +  CDS            BSD: blasticidin S deaminase; Aspergillus terreus BSD; confers resistance to blasticidin
   5679..6265    +  misc_feature   WPRE: woodchuck hepatitis virus posttranscriptional regulatory element
   6259..6405    +  CDS            nef (fragment): NEF_HV1LA - Experimental evidence at protein level: Swiss-Prot protein existence level 1. Extracellular Nef protein targets CD4(+) T-lymphocytes for apoptosis by interacting with CXCR4 surface receptors. From Human immunodeficiency virus type 1 group M subtype B (isolate Lai) (HIV-1).
   6413..6591    +  LTR            5' LTR (truncated): truncated 5' long terminal repeat (LTR) from HIV-1
   6617..6728    +  polyA_signal   bGH poly(A) signal: bovine growth hormone polyadenylation signal
   6867..6885    -  promoter       T3 promoter: promoter for bacteriophage T3 RNA polymerase
   6930..6946    -  protein_bind   lac operator: The lac repressor binds to the lac operator to inhibit transcription in E. coli. This inhibition can be relieved by adding lactose or isopropyl-β-D-thiogalactopyranoside (IPTG). lac repressor encoded by lacI
   6954..6984    -  promoter       lac promoter: promoter for the E. coli lac operon
   6999..7020    -  protein_bind   CAP binding site: CAP binding activates transcription in the presence of cAMP. E. coli catabolite activator protein
   7033..7125    -  CDS            lacI (fragment): lac repressor; lacI; The lac repressor binds to the lac operator to inhibit transcription in E. coli. This inhibition can be relieved by adding lactose or isopropyl-β-D-thiogalactopyranoside (IPTG).
   7308..7896    -  rep_origin     ori: high-copy-number ColE1/pMB1/pBR322/pUC origin of replication
   8067..8927    -  CDS            AmpR: β-lactamase; bla; confers resistance to ampicillin, carbenicillin, and related antibiotics
   8928..9032    -  promoter       AmpR promoter: bla
   9085..9513    -  rep_origin     f1 ori (sequence partly withheld): f1 bacteriophage origin of replication; arrow indicates direction of (+) strand synthesis
   9518..49      -  CDS            lacZα (fragment) (across the origin): LacZα fragment of β-galactosidase; lacZ fragment
