[The description below was written by a language model from this plasmid's Addgene catalogue record and pLannotate feature annotations shown in this document.]
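Description:
pKLV2-U6(BsmBI)-EF1a-BFP-BSD is an HIV-1-based lentiviral vector for mammalian expression, deposited as an empty backbone that encodes a blue fluorescent protein and a blasticidin resistance marker. It is propagated in E. coli as a high-copy plasmid through a ColE1/pUC-type origin with ampicillin selection (AmpR). The plasmid backbone also carries an f1 origin and leftover lac, T7 and T3 elements. The viral genome is transcribed from a CMV enhancer/promoter fused to a truncated 5' LTR. Downstream lie the Ψ packaging signal with a partial gag fragment, the RRE for Rev-dependent nuclear export, and the cPPT/CTS. The 3' end has a WPRE, a second truncated LTR and a bGH polyadenylation signal. The CMV-driven 5' LTR fits a Tat-independent packaging design, though the record does not state the vector generation.

Two expression units sit between the LTRs. A human U6 (RNA polymerase III) promoter is followed by a Streptococcus pyogenes tracrRNA-derived scaffold fragment. The "BsmBI" in the name suggests a site between them for inserting a guide sequence, so the vector as supplied appears to carry no guide. The second unit uses the human EF-1α promoter with its intron A to drive TagBFP (recorded as a modified BFP), followed by blasticidin S deaminase. The insert name "BSD2A" implies a 2A peptide linkage, although no 2A element is annotated and its position is not stated. The insert was cloned between SalI and NotI into a parent vector that carried Nkx2-5.

Transduced cells can therefore be tracked by blue fluorescence and selected with blasticidin. The NGS and depositor sequences differ by a few bases and in their start position, but they show the same feature order.
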