Addgene plasmid #117136: pKLV2-U6(BsmBI)-EF1a-BFP-BSD
Purpose: Empty vector encoding BFP-BSD
Depositing lab: Kosuke Yusa. Depositing organization: Wellcome Sanger Institute.
Backbone
  Vector backbone: pKLV2-U6(BsmBI)-EF1a-BFP-Nkx2-5
  Backbone size w/o insert (bp): 9123
  Vector type: Mammalian Expression, Lentiviral
Growth in bacteria
  Bacterial resistance: Ampicillin, 100 μg/mL
  Growth temperature: 37°C
  Growth strain: NEB Stable
  Copy number: High Copy
Gene/Insert
  Gene/Insert name: BSD2A
  Species: Synthetic
  Insert size (bp): 506
  Mutation: modified BFP
  Promoter: human U6 promoter, human EF1a promoter
  Cloning method: Restriction Enzyme; 5′ cloning site SalI (not destroyed); 3′ cloning site NotI (not destroyed)
Terms and licenses: Academic/Nonprofit Terms; Industry Terms: Not Available to Industry
How to cite: pKLV2-U6(BsmBI)-EF1a-BFP-BSD was a gift from Kosuke Yusa (Addgene plasmid # 117136 ; http://n2t.net/addgene:117136 ; RRID:Addgene_117136)
